Addgene plasmid #211315: pBiT3.1-C_EML4:1-981
Purpose: Mammalian expression of full-length human EML4. C-terminal HiBiT tag.
Depositing lab: Cheryl Arrowsmith. Depositing organization: University of Toronto. Publication: A Target Class Ligandability Evaluation of WD40 Repeat-Containing Proteins. Ackloo S, Li F, Szewczyk M, Seitova A, Loppnau P, Zeng H, Xu J, Ahmad S, Arnautova YA, Baghaie AJ, Beldar S, Bolotokova A, Centrella PA, Chau I, Clark MA, Cuozzo JW, Dehghani-Tafti S, Disch JS, Dong A, Dumas A, Feng JA, Ghiabi P, Gibson E, Gilmer J, Goldman B, Green SR, Guie MA, Guilinger JP, Harms N, Herasymenko O, Houliston S, Hutchinson A, Kearnes S, Keefe AD, Kimani SW, Kramer T, Kutera M, Kwak HA, Lento C, Li Y, Liu J, Loup J, Machado RAC, Mulhern CJ, Perveen S, Righetto GL, Riley P, Shrestha S, Sigel EA, Silva M, Sintchak MD, Slakman BL, Taylor RD, Thompson J, Torng W, Underkoffler C, von Rechenberg M, Walsh RT, Watson I, Wilson DJ, Wolf E, Yadav M, Yazdi AK, Zhang J, Zhang Y, Santhakumar V, Edwards AM, Barsyte-Lovejoy D, Schapira M, Brown PJ, Halabelian L, Arrowsmith CH. J Med Chem. 2025 Jan 23;68(2):1092-1112. doi: 10.1021/acs.jmedchem.4c02010. Epub 2024 Nov 4. PubMed 39495097.
Backbone
  Vector backbone: pBiT3.1-C
  Backbone manufacturer: Promega
  Vector type: Mammalian Expression
  Selectable markers: Neomycin (select with G418)
Growth in bacteria
  Bacterial resistance: Kanamycin, 50 μg/mL
  Growth temperature: 37°C
  Growth strain: DH5alpha
  Copy number: High Copy
Gene/Insert
  Gene/Insert name: EML4:M1-S981
  Species: H. sapiens (human)
  Insert size (bp): 2943
  Mutation: I382V natural variant (VAR_031727)
  Entrez Gene: EML4 (a.k.a. C2orf2, ELP120, EMAP-4, EMAPL4, ROPP120)
  Promoter: CMV
  Tag / fusion protein: GSSGGSSGVSGWRLFKKIS (C terminal on insert)
  Cloning method: Ligation Independent Cloning
  Sequencing primers: 5′ T7; 3′ TTGCTCAGCGGTGGCAGCAG
Resource information
  A portion of this plasmid was derived from a plasmid made by: Mammalian Gene Collection (BC140845)
Terms and licenses: Academic/Nonprofit Terms; Industry Terms: Not Available to Industry
Depositor comments: 5' Cloning Site: EcoR1 (not destroyed), 3' Cloning Site: Xho1 (not destroyed).
How to cite: pBiT3.1-C_EML4:1-981 was a gift from Cheryl Arrowsmith (Addgene plasmid # 211315 ; http://n2t.net/addgene:211315 ; RRID:Addgene_211315)
