[The description below was written by a language model from this plasmid's Addgene catalogue record and pLannotate feature annotations shown in this document.]
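Description:
pBiT3.1-C_EML4:1-981 is a mammalian expression plasmid built on Promega's pBiT3.1-C backbone that produces full-length human EML4 (residues M1–S981, a 2,943 bp open reading frame) with a C-terminal HiBiT tag. The coding sequence derives from a Mammalian Gene Collection clone, carries the natural I382V variant, and was inserted by ligation-independent cloning between EcoRI and XhoI sites that remain intact. Transcription is driven by the CMV immediate-early enhancer and promoter, followed by a chimeric β-globin/immunoglobulin intron that promotes efficient mRNA processing, and terminates at an SV40 polyadenylation signal. A T7 promoter upstream of the insert serves as a sequencing primer site. HiBiT is a short peptide, joined here through a flexible Gly/Ser linker, that complements the LgBiT fragment to reconstitute NanoLuc luciferase. This gives a luminescent readout of the abundance of the tagged protein.

The plasmid replicates at high copy in E. coli from a ColE1/pUC-type origin and is selected with kanamycin through a neo (nptII) gene driven by the bacterial EM7 promoter, with a loxP site just upstream. The catalogue lists neomycin/G418 as the mammalian selectable marker. However, the annotated sequence shows only the bacterial promoter in front of neo and also contains a separate SV40 promoter–blasticidin S deaminase–synthetic poly(A) cassette, so the record is not fully consistent on which drug selects in mammalian cells. The small "SET1" and large T antigen fragments in the feature table are probably annotation matches to backbone sequence rather than functional elements.

EML4 is a WD40 repeat-containing microtubule-associated protein. The construct comes from a study evaluating the ligandability of WD40 proteins, where HiBiT-tagged targets would suit luminescence-based cellular assays, although the record does not name a specific assay.
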