Features (pLannotate 1.2.2; 17 found; start..end, strand, type, name):
     24..105     -  polyA_signal   SV40 poly(A) signal: SV40 polyadenylation signal
    128..211     -  CDS            large T antigen (fragment): large T antigen from SV40 (simian virus 40)
    276..641     +  enhancer       CMV enhancer: human cytomegalovirus immediate early enhancer
    643..842     +  promoter       CMV promoter: human cytomegalovirus (CMV) immediate early promoter
    981..1113    +  intron         chimeric intron: chimera between introns from human β-globin and immunoglobulin heavy chain genes
   1157..1175    +  promoter       T7 promoter: promoter for bacteriophage T7 RNA polymerase
   1243..4185    +  CDS            EML4: EMAL4_HUMAN - Also known as C2orf2, EMAPL4. Experimental evidence at protein level: Swiss-Prot protein existence level 1. Essential for the formation and stability of microtubules (MTs) (PubMed:16890222, PubMed:31409757). Required for the organization of the mitotic spindle and for the proper attachment of kinetochores to MTs (PubMed:25789526). Promotes the recruitment of NUDC to the mitotic spindle for mitotic progression (PubMed:25789526). From Homo sapiens (Human).
   4281..4308    +  CDS            SET1 (fragment): solubility-enhancement tag derived from T7 phage gene 10B
   4334..4455    -  polyA_signal   SV40 poly(A) signal: SV40 polyadenylation signal
   4478..4546    -  CDS            large T antigen (fragment): large T antigen from SV40 (simian virus 40)
   4570..4603    +  protein_bind   loxP: Cre-mediated recombination occurs in the 8-bp core sequence (GCATACAT). Cre recombinase
   4613..4660    +  promoter       EM7 promoter: synthetic bacterial promoter&nbsp
   4692..5483    +  CDS            neo: KKA2_KLEPN - Also known as kan, nptII. Experimental evidence at protein level: Swiss-Prot protein existence level 1. Resistance to kanamycin, neomycin, paromomycin, ribostamycin, butirosin and gentamicin B. From Klebsiella pneumoniae.
   5644..6232    -  rep_origin     ori: high-copy-number ColE1/pMB1/pBR322/pUC origin of replication
   6358..6406    -  polyA_signal   poly(A) signal: synthetic polyadenylation signal
   6430..6828    -  CDS            BSD: blasticidin S deaminase; Aspergillus terreus BSD; confers resistance to blasticidin
   6859..7216    -  promoter       SV40 promoter: SV40 enhancer and early promoter
>Addgene plasmid #211315 | pBiT3.1-C_EML4:1-981 | addgene full sequence | sequence record 423462 | Addgene NGS Result
AAGACGCGTTAATTAAGACGTCGGCAGTGAAAAAAATGCTTTATTTGTGAAATTTGTGATGCTATTGCTT
TATTTGTAACCATTATAAGCTGCAATAAACAAGTTAACAACAACAATTGCATTCATTTTATGTTTCAGGT
TCAGGGGGAGGTGTGGGAGGTTTTTTAAAGCAAGTAAAACCTCTACAAATGTGGTATGGCTGATTATGAT
CCGCGGCCGCAATACGTCGACGTTATCAGCTGACTTCGTACGAGAGCCTAGGATTATGGCGCGCCACTAG
TTATTAATAGTAATCAATTACGGGGTCATTAGTTCATAGCCCATATATGGAGTTCCGCGTTACATAACTT
ACGGTAAATGGCCCGCCTGGCTGACCGCCCAACGACCCCCGCCCATTGACGTCAATAATGACGTATGTTC
CCATAGTAACGCCAATAGGGACTTTCCATTGACGTCAATGGGTGGAGTATTTACGGTAAACTGCCCACTT
GGCAGTACATCAAGTGTATCATATGCCAAGTCCGCCCCCTATTGACGTCAATGACGGTAAATGGCCCGCC
TGGCATTATGCCCAGTACATGACCTTACGGGACTTTCCTACTTGGCAGTACATCTACGTATTAGTCATCG
CTATTACCATGGTGATGCGGTTTTGGCAGTACACCAATGGGCGTGGATAGCGGTTTGACTCACGGGGATT
TCCAAGTCTCCACCCCATTGACGTCAATGGGAGTTTGTTTTGGCACCAAAATCAACGGGACTTTCCAAAA
TGTCGTAATAACCCCGCCCCGTTGACGCAAATGGGCGGTAGGCGTGTACGGTGGGAGGTCTATATAAGCA
GAGCTGGTTTAGTGAACCGTCAGATCACTAGAATCTTTATTGCGGTAGTTTATCACAGTTAAATTGCTAA
CGCAGTCAGTGCTTCTGACACAACAGTCTCGAACTTAAGCTGCAGAAGTTGGTCGTGAGGCACTGGGCAG
GTAAGTATCAAGGTTACAAGACAGGTTTAAGGAGACCAATAGAAACTGGGCTTGTCGAGACAGAGAAGAC
TCTTGCGTTTCTGATAGGCACCTATTGGTCTTACTGACATCCACTTTGCCTTTCTCTCCACAGGTGTCCA
CTCCCAGTTCAATTACAGCTCTTAAGGCTAGAGTATTAATACGACTCACTATAGGGGCGATCGCAACAAG
CTTCGGGAAGATCTGGAGCTAGCGGCGGGGGATCCGGTGGGAATTCGACACCATGGACGGTTTCGCCGGC
AGTCTCGATGATAGTATTTCTGCTGCAAGTACTTCTGATGTTCAAGATCGCCTGTCAGCTCTTGAGTCAC
GAGTTCAGCAACAAGAAGATGAAATCACTGTGCTAAAGGCGGCTTTGGCTGATGTTTTGAGGCGTCTTGC
AATCTCTGAAGATCATGTGGCCTCAGTGAAAAAATCAGTCTCAAGTAAAGGCCAACCAAGCCCTCGAGCA
GTTATTCCCATGTCCTGTATAACCAATGGAAGTGGTGCAAACAGAAAACCAAGTCATACCAGTGCTGTCT
CAATTGCAGGAAAAGAAACTCTTTCATCTGCTGCTAAAAGTGGTACAGAAAAAAAGAAAGAAAAACCACA
AGGACAGAGAGAAAAAAAAGAGGAATCTCATTCTAATGATCAAAGTCCACAAATTCGAGCATCACCTTCT
CCCCAGCCCTCTTCACAACCTCTCCAAATACACAGACAAACTCCAGAAAGCAAGAATGCTACTCCCACCA
AAAGCATAAAACGACCATCACCAGCTGAAAAGTCACATAATTCTTGGGAAAATTCAGATGATAGCCGTAA
TAAATTGTCGAAAATACCTTCAACACCCAAATTAATACCAAAAGTTACCAAAACTGCAGACAAGCATAAA
GATGTCATCATCAACCAAGAAGGAGAATATATTAAAATGTTTATGCGCGGTCGGCCAATTACCATGTTCA
TTCCTTCCGATGTTGACAACTATGATGACATCAGAACGGAACTGCCTCCTGAGAAGCTCAAACTGGAGTG
GGCATATGGTTATCGAGGAAAGGACTGTAGAGCTAATGTTTACCTTCTTCCGACCGGGGAAATAGTTTAT
TTCATTGCATCAGTAGTAGTACTATTTAATTATGAGGAGAGAACTCAGCGACACTACCTGGGCCATACAG
ACTGTGTGAAATGCCTTGCTATACATCCTGACAAAATTAGGATTGCAACTGGACAGATAGCTGGCGTGGA
TAAAGATGGAAGGCCTCTACAACCCCACGTCAGAGTGTGGGATTCTGTTACTCTATCCACACTGCAGATT
ATTGGACTTGGCACTTTTGAGCGTGGAGTAGGATGCCTGGATTTTTCAAAAGCAGATTCAGGTGTTCATT
TATGTGTTATTGATGACTCCAATGAGCATATGCTTACTGTATGGGACTGGCAGAAGAAAGCAAAAGGAGC
AGAAATAAAGACAACAAATGAAGTTGTTTTGGCTGTGGAGTTTCACCCAACAGATGCAAATACCATAATT
ACATGCGGTAAATCTCATATTTTCTTCTGGACCTGGAGCGGCAATTCACTAACAAGAAAACAGGGAATTT
TTGGGAAATATGAAAAGCCAAAATTTGTGCAGTGTTTAGCATTCTTGGGGAATGGAGATGTTCTTACTGG
AGACTCAGGTGGAGTCATGCTTATATGGAGCAAAACTACTGTAGAGCCCACACCTGGGAAAGGACCTAAA
GGTGTATATCAAATCAGCAAACAAATCAAAGCTCATGATGGCAGTGTGTTCACACTTTGTCAGATGAGAA
ATGGGATGTTATTAACTGGAGGAGGGAAAGACAGAAAAATAATTCTGTGGGATCATGATCTGAATCCTGA
AAGAGAAATAGAGGTTCCTGATCAGTATGGCACAATCAGAGCTGTAGCAGAAGGAAAGGCAGATCAATTT
TTAGTAGGCACATCACGAAACTTTATTTTACGAGGAACATTTAATGATGGCTTCCAAATAGAAGTACAGG
GTCATACAGATGAGCTTTGGGGTCTTGCCACACATCCCTTCAAAGATTTGCTCTTGACATGTGCTCAGGA
CAGGCAGGTGTGCCTGTGGAACTCAATGGAACACAGGCTGGAATGGACCAGGCTGGTAGATGAACCAGGA
CACTGTGCAGATTTTCATCCAAGTGGCACAGTGGTGGCCATAGGAACGCACTCAGGCAGGTGGTTTGTTC
TGGATGCAGAAACCAGAGATCTAGTTTCTATCCACACAGACGGGAATGAACAGCTCTCTGTGATGCGCTA
CTCAATAGATGGTACCTTCCTGGCTGTAGGATCTCATGACAACTTTATTTACCTCTATGTAGTCTCTGAA
AATGGAAGAAAATATAGCAGATATGGAAGGTGCACTGGACATTCCAGCTACATCACACACCTTGACTGGT
CCCCAGACAACAAGTATATAATGTCTAACTCGGGAGACTATGAAATATTGTACTGGGACATTCCAAATGG
CTGCAAACTAATCAGGAATCGATCGGATTGTAAGGACATTGATTGGACGACATATACCTGTGTGCTAGGA
TTTCAAGTATTTGGTGTCTGGCCAGAAGGATCTGATGGGACAGATATCAATGCACTGGTGCGATCCCACA
ATAGAAAGGTGATAGCTGTTGCCGATGACTTTTGTAAAGTCCATCTGTTTCAGTATCCCTGCTCCAAAGC
AAAGGCTCCCAGTCACAAGTACAGTGCCCACAGCAGCCATGTCACCAATGTCAGTTTTACTCACAATGAC
AGTCACCTGATATCAACTGGTGGAAAAGACATGAGCATCATTCAGTGGAAACTTGTGGAAAAGTTATCTT
TGCCTCAGAATGAGACTGTAGCGGATACTACTCTAACCAAAGCCCCCGTCTCTTCCACTGAAAGTGTCAT
CCAATCTAATACTCCCACACCGCCTCCTTCTCAGCCCTTAAATGAGACAGCTGAAGAGGAAAGTAGAATA
AGCAGTTCTCCCACACTTCTGGAGAACAGCCTGGAACAAACTGTGGAGCCAAGTGAAGACCACAGCGAGG
AGGAGAGTGAAGAGGGCAGCGGAGACCTTGGTGAGCCTCTTTATGAAGAGCCATGCAACGAGATAAGCAA
GGAGCAGGCCAAAGCCACCCTTCTGGAGGACCAGCAAGACCCTTCGCCCTCGTCCGGCTCGAGCGGTGGG
AGCTCCGGTGTGAGCGGCTGGCGGCTGTTCAAGAAGATTAGCTAAGTTTAAACGGCCGCGACTCTAGACT
GCAGGCATGCAAGCTGATTTGGCTGCTGCCACCGCTGAGCAAGGCCGCTTCGAGCAGACATGATAAGATA
CATTGATGAGTTTGGACAAACCACAACTAGAATGCAGTGAAAAAAATGCTTTATTTGTGAAATTTGTGAT
GCTATTGCTTTATTTGTAACCATTATAAGCTGCAATAAACAAGTTAACAACAACAATTGCATTCATTTTA
TGTTTCAGGTTCAGGGGGAGATGTGGGAGGTTTTTTTAAGCAAGTAAAACCTCTACAAATGTGGTAAAAT
CTTAATTAAGACTTCTAATATAACTTCGTATAGCATACATTATACGAAGTTATGGTTCCACTGTTGACAA
TTAATCATCGGCATAGTATATCGGCATAGTATAATACGACAAGGTGAGGAACTAAACCCAGGAGGCAGAT
CATGATTGAACAAGATGGATTGCACGCAGGTTCTCCGGCCGCTTGGGTGGAGAGGCTATTCGGCTATGAC
TGGGCACAACAGACAATCGGCTGCTCTGATGCCGCCGTGTTCCGGCTGTCAGCGCAGGGGCGCCCGGTTC
TTTTTGTCAAGACCGACCTGTCCGGTGCCCTGAATGAACTGCAGGACGAGGCAGCGCGGCTATCGTGGCT
GGCCACGACGGGCGTTCCTTGCGCAGCTGTGCTCGACGTTGTCACTGAAGCGGGAAGGGACTGGCTGCTA
TTGGGCGAAGTGCCGGGGCAGGATCTCCTGTCATCTCACCTTGCTCCTGCCGAGAAAGTATCCATCATGG
CTGATGCAATGCGGCGGCTGCATACGCTTGATCCGGCTACCTGCCCATTCGACCACCAAGCGAAACATCG
CATCGAGCGAGCACGTACTCGGATGGAAGCCGGTCTTGTCGATCAGGATGATCTGGACGAAGAGCATCAG
GGGCTCGCGCCAGCCGAACTGTTCGCCAGGCTCAAGGCGCGCATGCCCGACGGCGAGGATCTCGTCGTGA
CCCATGGCGATGCCTGCTTGCCGAATATCATGGTGGAAAATGGCCGCTTTTCTGGATTCATCGACTGTGG
CCGGCTGGGTGTGGCGGACCGCTATCAGGACATAGCGTTGGCTACCCGTGATATTGCTGAAGAGCTTGGC
GGCGAATGGGCTGACCGCTTCCTCGTGCTTTACGGTATCGCCGCTCCCGATTCGCAGCGCATCGCCTTCT
ATCGCCTTCTTGACGAGTTCTTCTGATTCGAAATGACCGACCAAGCGACGCCCAACCGGTATCAGCTCAC
TCAAAGGCGGTAATACGGTTATCCACAGAATCAGGGGATAACGCAGGAAAGAACATGTGAGCAAAAGGCC
AGCAAAAGGCCAGGAACCGTAAAAAGGCCGCGTTGCTGGCGTTTTTCCATAGGCTCCGCCCCCCTGACGA
GCATCACAAAAATCGACGCTCAAGTCAGAGGTGGCGAAACCCGACAGGACTATAAAGATACCAGGCGTTT
CCCCCTGGAAGCTCCCTCGTGCGCTCTCCTGTTCCGACCCTGCCGCTTACCGGATACCTGTCCGCCTTTC
TCCCTTCGGGAAGCGTGGCGCTTTCTCATAGCTCACGCTGTAGGTATCTCAGTTCGGTGTAGGTCGTTCG
CTCCAAGCTGGGCTGTGTGCACGAACCCCCCGTTCAGCCCGACCGCTGCGCCTTATCCGGTAACTATCGT
CTTGAGTCCAACCCGGTAAGACACGACTTATCGCCACTGGCAGCAGCCACTGGTAACAGGATTAGCAGAG
CGAGGTATGTAGGCGGTGCTACAGAGTTCTTGAAGTGGTGGCCTAACTACGGCTACACTAGAAGGACAGT
ATTTGGTATCTGCGCTCTGCTGAAGCCAGTTACCTTCGGAAAAAGAGTTGGTAGCTCTTGATCCGGCAAA
CAAACCACCGCTGGTAGCGGTGGTTTTTTTGTTTGCAAGCAGCAGATTACGCGCAGAAAAAAAGGATTTC
AAGAAGATCCTTTGATCTTTTCTACGGGGTCTGACGCTCAGTGGAACGAAAACTCACGTTAAGGGATTTT
GGTCATGAGATTATCAAAAAGGATCTTCACCTAGATCCTTTTATAGTCCGGAATCGTCACACAAAAAACC
AACACACAGATGTAATGAAAATAAAGATATTTTATTGCGGCCATCGTGATGGCTAGAGTTTAGCCCTCCC
ACACATAACCAGAGGGCAGCAATTCACGAATCCCAACTGCCGTCGGCTGTCCATCACTGTCCTTCACTAT
GGCTTTGATCCCAGGATGCAGATCGAGAAGCACCTGTCGGCACCGTCCGCAGGGGCTCAAGATGCCCCTG
TTCTCATTTCCGATCGCGACGATACAAGTCAGGTTGCCAGCTGCCGCAGCAGCAGCAGTGCCCAGCACCA
CGAGTTCTGCACAAGGTCCCCCAGTAAAATGATATACATTGACACCAGTGAAGATGCGGCCGTCGCTAGA
GAGAGCTGCGCTGGCGACGCTGTAGTCTTCAGAGATGGGGATGCTGTTGATTGTAGCCGTTGCTCTTTCA
ATGAGGGTGGATTCTTCTTGAGACAAAGGCTTGGCCATGGTGGCGCTAGTGTCAGAAGAATCGAGCTTTT
TGCAAAAGCCTAGGCCTCCAAAAAAGCCTCCTCACTACTTCTGGAATAGCTCAGAGGCCGAGGCGGCCTC
GGCCTCTGCATAAATAAAAAAAATTAGTCAGCCATGGGGCGGAGAATGGGCGGAACTGGGCGGAGTTAGG
GGCGGGATGGGCGGAGTTAGGGGCGGGACTATGGTTGCTGACTAATTGAGATGCATGCTTTGCATACTTC
TGCCTGCTGGGGAGCCTGGGGACTTTCCACACCTGGTTGCTGACTAATTGAGATGCATGCTTTGCATACT
TCTGCCTGCTGGGGAGCCTGGGGACTTTCCACACCCTAACTGACACACATTCCACAGCTGGTTCTTTCCG
CCTCAGAAGGTACCTAACCAAGTTCCTCTTTCAGAGGTTATTTCAGGCCATGGTGCTGCGC
