>Addgene plasmid #211315 | pBiT3.1-C_EML4:1-981 | depositor partial sequence | sequence record 412108 | Insert sequence
ATGGACGGTTTCGCCGGCAGTCTCGATGATAGTATTTCTGCTGCAAGTACTTCTGATGTTCAAGATCGCC
TGTCAGCTCTTGAGTCACGAGTTCAGCAACAAGAAGATGAAATCACTGTGCTAAAGGCGGCTTTGGCTGA
TGTTTTGAGGCGTCTTGCAATCTCTGAAGATCATGTGGCCTCAGTGAAAAAATCAGTCTCAAGTAAAGGC
CAACCAAGCCCTCGAGCAGTTATTCCCATGTCCTGTATAACCAATGGAAGTGGTGCAAACAGAAAACCAA
GTCATACCAGTGCTGTCTCAATTGCAGGAAAAGAAACTCTTTCATCTGCTGCTAAAAGTGGTACAGAAAA
AAAGAAAGAAAAACCACAAGGACAGAGAGAAAAAAAAGAGGAATCTCATTCTAATGATCAAAGTCCACAA
ATTCGAGCATCACCTTCTCCCCAGCCCTCTTCACAACCTCTCCAAATACACAGACAAACTCCAGAAAGCA
AGAATGCTACTCCCACCAAAAGCATAAAACGACCATCACCAGCTGAAAAGTCACATAATTCTTGGGAAAA
TTCAGATGATAGCCGTAATAAATTGTCGAAAATACCTTCAACACCCAAATTAATACCAAAAGTTACCAAA
ACTGCAGACAAGCATAAAGATGTCATCATCAACCAAGAAGGAGAATATATTAAAATGTTTATGCGCGGTC
GGCCAATTACCATGTTCATTCCTTCCGATGTTGACAACTATGATGACATCAGAACGGAACTGCCTCCTGA
GAAGCTCAAACTGGAGTGGGCATATGGTTATCGAGGAAAGGACTGTAGAGCTAATGTTTACCTTCTTCCG
ACCGGGGAAATAGTTTATTTCATTGCATCAGTAGTAGTACTATTTAATTATGAGGAGAGAACTCAGCGAC
ACTACCTGGGCCATACAGACTGTGTGAAATGCCTTGCTATACATCCTGACAAAATTAGGATTGCAACTGG
ACAGATAGCTGGCGTGGATAAAGATGGAAGGCCTCTACAACCCCACGTCAGAGTGTGGGATTCTGTTACT
CTATCCACACTGCAGATTATTGGACTTGGCACTTTTGAGCGTGGAGTAGGATGCCTGGATTTTTCAAAAG
CAGATTCAGGTGTTCATTTATGTGTTATTGATGACTCCAATGAGCATATGCTTACTGTATGGGACTGGCA
GAAGAAAGCAAAAGGAGCAGAAATAAAGACAACAAATGAAGTTGTTTTGGCTGTGGAGTTTCACCCAACA
GATGCAAATACCATAATTACATGCGGTAAATCTCATATTTTCTTCTGGACCTGGAGCGGCAATTCACTAA
CAAGAAAACAGGGAATTTTTGGGAAATATGAAAAGCCAAAATTTGTGCAGTGTTTAGCATTCTTGGGGAA
TGGAGATGTTCTTACTGGAGACTCAGGTGGAGTCATGCTTATATGGAGCAAAACTACTGTAGAGCCCACA
CCTGGGAAAGGACCTAAAGGTGTATATCAAATCAGCAAACAAATCAAAGCTCATGATGGCAGTGTGTTCA
CACTTTGTCAGATGAGAAATGGGATGTTATTAACTGGAGGAGGGAAAGACAGAAAAATAATTCTGTGGGA
TCATGATCTGAATCCTGAAAGAGAAATAGAGGTTCCTGATCAGTATGGCACAATCAGAGCTGTAGCAGAA
GGAAAGGCAGATCAATTTTTAGTAGGCACATCACGAAACTTTATTTTACGAGGAACATTTAATGATGGCT
TCCAAATAGAAGTACAGGGTCATACAGATGAGCTTTGGGGTCTTGCCACACATCCCTTCAAAGATTTGCT
CTTGACATGTGCTCAGGACAGGCAGGTGTGCCTGTGGAACTCAATGGAACACAGGCTGGAATGGACCAGG
CTGGTAGATGAACCAGGACACTGTGCAGATTTTCATCCAAGTGGCACAGTGGTGGCCATAGGAACGCACT
CAGGCAGGTGGTTTGTTCTGGATGCAGAAACCAGAGATCTAGTTTCTATCCACACAGACGGGAATGAACA
GCTCTCTGTGATGCGCTACTCAATAGATGGTACCTTCCTGGCTGTAGGATCTCATGACAACTTTATTTAC
CTCTATGTAGTCTCTGAAAATGGAAGAAAATATAGCAGATATGGAAGGTGCACTGGACATTCCAGCTACA
TCACACACCTTGACTGGTCCCCAGACAACAAGTATATAATGTCTAACTCGGGAGACTATGAAATATTGTA
CTGGGACATTCCAAATGGCTGCAAACTAATCAGGAATCGATCGGATTGTAAGGACATTGATTGGACGACA
TATACCTGTGTGCTAGGATTTCAAGTATTTGGTGTCTGGCCAGAAGGATCTGATGGGACAGATATCAATG
CACTGGTGCGATCCCACAATAGAAAGGTGATAGCTGTTGCCGATGACTTTTGTAAAGTCCATCTGTTTCA
GTATCCCTGCTCCAAAGCAAAGGCTCCCAGTCACAAGTACAGTGCCCACAGCAGCCATGTCACCAATGTC
AGTTTTACTCACAATGACAGTCACCTGATATCAACTGGTGGAAAAGACATGAGCATCATTCAGTGGAAAC
TTGTGGAAAAGTTATCTTTGCCTCAGAATGAGACTGTAGCGGATACTACTCTAACCAAAGCCCCCGTCTC
TTCCACTGAAAGTGTCATCCAATCTAATACTCCCACACCGCCTCCTTCTCAGCCCTTAAATGAGACAGCT
GAAGAGGAAAGTAGAATAAGCAGTTCTCCCACACTTCTGGAGAACAGCCTGGAACAAACTGTGGAGCCAA
GTGAAGACCACAGCGAGGAGGAGAGTGAAGAGGGCAGCGGAGACCTTGGTGAGCCTCTTTATGAAGAGCC
ATGCAACGAGATAAGCAAGGAGCAGGCCAAAGCCACCCTTCTGGAGGACCAGCAAGACCCTTCGCCCTCG
TCC
